Addgene plasmid #31581: pQTEV-STX6
Depositing lab: Konrad Buessow. Depositing organization: Max Planck Institute for Molecular Genetics. Publication: Structural genomics of human proteins--target selection and generation of a public catalogue of expression clones. Bussow K, Scheich C, Sievert V, Harttig U, Schultz J, Simon B, Bork P, Lehrach H, Heinemann U. Microb Cell Fact. 2005 Jul 5;4:21. doi: 10.1186/1475-2859-4-21. PubMed 15998469.
Backbone
  Vector backbone: pQTEV
  Backbone size w/o insert (bp): 4700
  Vector type: Bacterial Expression
Growth in bacteria
  Bacterial resistance: Ampicillin, 100 μg/mL
  Growth temperature: 37°C
  Growth strain: Rosetta
  Copy number: Unknown
Gene/Insert
  Gene/Insert name: syntaxin 6 (alt name: PSFEp758G0526)
  Species: H. sapiens (human)
  Insert size (bp): 840
  GenBank ID: DQ000509
  Entrez Gene: STX6
  Tag / fusion protein: His (N terminal on backbone); TEV (N terminal on backbone)
  Cloning method: Restriction Enzyme; 5′ cloning site BamHI (not destroyed); 3′ cloning site NotI (not destroyed)
  Sequencing primers: 5′ TGAGCGGATAACAATTTCACACAG; 3′ GGCAACCGAGCGTTCTGAAC
Terms and licenses: Academic/Nonprofit Terms; Industry Terms: Not Available to Industry
Depositor comments: The vector pQTEV is derived from Qiagen pQE-2 and contains an inactive chloramphenicol resistance gene sequence. The Rosetta bacterial strain contains an additional plasmid. The second plasmid, pRARE, provides rare tRNAs for overexpression of recombinant proteins. It has 4694 bp and is chloramphenicol resistence.
How to cite: pQTEV-STX6 was a gift from Konrad Buessow (Addgene plasmid # 31581 ; http://n2t.net/addgene:31581 ; RRID:Addgene_31581)
