[The description below was written by a language model from this plasmid's Addgene catalogue record and pLannotate feature annotations shown in this document.]
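Description:
pQTEV-STX6 is a bacterial expression plasmid carrying human syntaxin 6 (STX6), a protein involved in intracellular vesicle trafficking, in the pQTEV backbone, which the depositor describes as a derivative of the Qiagen vector pQE-2. It comes from a structural genomics effort that generated a public catalogue of human protein expression clones. The full depositor sequence is 5,540 nt, consistent with a backbone of about 4.7 kb plus an insert of roughly 840 bp cloned between BamHI and NotI sites, both of which are retained. The plasmid replicates in E. coli from a ColE1/pMB1-type origin (a bom region and a rop fragment are also annotated; the catalogue lists copy number as unknown) and is selected with ampicillin through the β-lactamase gene.

Expression is driven by the bacteriophage T5 promoter, which is recognised by E. coli RNA polymerase and is controlled by lac operator sequences. A lacI gene under the lacIq promoter on the same plasmid supplies repressor, so transcription is held off until induced with IPTG. The open reading frame begins with an N-terminal polyhistidine tag (annotated as 7xHis) for metal-affinity purification, followed by a TEV protease recognition site that allows the tag to be removed, then the STX6 coding sequence, and ends at the lambda t0 terminator. Downstream lie a cat promoter fragment, a cat sequence and the rrnB T1 terminator. The depositor notes that this chloramphenicol resistance sequence is inactive, so it is not a usable marker. The clone is supplied in the Rosetta strain, which also carries the separate chloramphenicol-resistant pRARE plasmid, providing rare tRNAs to aid overexpression of the recombinant human protein.
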