Features (pLannotate 1.2.2; 18 found; start..end, strand, type, name):
     10..54      +  promoter       T5 promoter: bacteriophage T5 promoter for E. coli RNA polymerase, with embedded lac operator
     62..78      +  protein_bind   lac operator: The lac repressor binds to the lac operator to inhibit transcription in E. coli. This inhibition can be relieved by adding lactose or isopropyl-β-D-thiogalactopyranoside (IPTG). lac repressor encoded by lacI
    121..141     +  CDS            7xHis: 6xHis affinity tag
    165..185     +  CDS            capTEV™ (fragment): composite tag for in vivo biotinylation, TEV protease cleavage, and 6xHis tagging
    190..951     +  CDS            STX6: STX6_HUMAN - Experimental evidence at protein level: Swiss-Prot protein existence level 1. Involved in intracellular vesicle trafficking. From Homo sapiens (Human).
    997..1091    +  terminator     lambda t0 terminator: transcription terminator from phage lambda
   1106..1134    +  promoter       cat promoter (fragment): promoter of the E. coli cat gene encoding chloramphenicol acetyltransferase
   1135..1791    +  CDS            cat: CAT_ECOLX - Experimental evidence at protein level: Swiss-Prot protein existence level 1. This enzyme is an effector of chloramphenicol resistance in bacteria. From Escherichia coli. This protein is used as a marker in many commonly used cloning vectors, such as pACYC184.
   1859..1945    +  terminator     rrnB T1 terminator: Escherichia coli rrnB; transcription terminator T1 from the E. coli rrnB gene
   1968..1985    -  promoter       tet promoter (fragment): E. coli promoter for tetracycline efflux protein gene
   2004..2025    -  protein_bind   CAP binding site: CAP binding activates transcription in the presence of cAMP. E. coli catabolite activator protein
   2038..3120    -  CDS            lacI: lac repressor; lacI; The lac repressor binds to the lac operator to inhibit transcription in E. coli. This inhibition can be relieved by adding lactose or isopropyl-β-D-thiogalactopyranoside (IPTG).
   3121..3198    -  promoter       lacIq promoter: lacI (mutant); In the lacIq allele, a single base change in the promoter boosts expression of the lacI gene about 10-fold.
   3247..3288    +  CDS            rop (fragment): Rop protein, which maintains plasmids at low copy number; rop
   3390..3530    +  misc_feature   bom: basis of mobility region from pBR322
   3716..4304    -  rep_origin     ori: high-copy-number ColE1/pMB1/pBR322/pUC origin of replication
   4475..5335    -  CDS            AmpR: β-lactamase; bla; confers resistance to ampicillin, carbenicillin, and related antibiotics
   5336..5440    -  promoter       AmpR promoter: bla
>Addgene plasmid #31581 | pQTEV-STX6 | depositor full sequence | sequence record 14477 | Author sequence
CTCGAGAAATCATAAAAAATTTATTTGCTTTGTGAGCGGATAACAATTATAATAGATTCAATTGTGAGCG
GATAACAATTTCACACAGAATTCATTAAAGAGGAGAAATTAACTATGAAACATCACCATCACCATCACCA
TAGCGATTACGACATCCCCACTACTGAGAATCTTTATTTTCAGGGATCCTCCATGGAGGACCCCTTCTTT
GTGGTGAAAGGAGAGGTACAGAAAGCAGTCAACACTGCCCAGGGATTGTTTCAGAGATGGACAGAGCTCC
TCCAGGACCCCTCCACAGCAACAAGGGAAGAAATCGACTGGACCACCAACGAGCTGAGAAATAACCTCCG
GAGCATAGAGTGGGATCTAGAGGACCTTGATGAAACCATCAGCATAGTTGAAGCAAATCCTAGAAAATTT
AACCTTGATGCAACTGAATTGAGTATAAGAAAAGCCTTCATTACAAGTACTCGGCAAGTTGTCAGGGACA
TGAAAGATCAGATGTCAACTTCATCTGTGCAGGCATTAGCTGAAAGAAAAAATAGACAGGCACTGCTGGG
AGACAGTGGCAGCCAGAACTGGAGCACTGGAACAACAGATAAATATGGGCGTCTGGACCGAGAGCTCCAG
AGAGCCAATTCTCATTTCATTGAGGAGCAGCAGGCACAGCAGCAGTTGATCGTGGAACAGCAGGATGAGC
AGTTGGAGCTGGTCTCTGGCAGCATCGGGGTGCTGAAGAACATGTCCCAGCGCATCGGAGGGGAGCTGGA
GGAACAGGCAGTTATGTTGGAAGATTTCTCTCACGAATTGGAGAGCACTCAGTCCCGGCTGGACAATGTG
ATGAAGAAACTTGCAAAAGTATCTCATATGACCAGTGATCGGCGCCAATGGTGTGCCATAGCCATCCTCT
TTGCAGTCCTGTTGGTTGTGCTCATCCTCTTCTTAGTGCTGTGAGCGGCCGCTCGACCTGCAGCCAAGCT
TAATTAGCTGAGCTTGGACTCCTGTTGATAGATCCAGTAATGACCTCAGAACTCCATCTGGATTTGTTCA
GAACGCTCGGTTGCCGCCGGGCGTTTTTTATTGGTGAGAATCCAAGCTAGCTTGGCGAGATTTTCAGGAG
CTAAGGAAGCTAAAATGGAGAAAAAAATCACTGGATATACCACCGTTGATATATCCCAATGGCATCGTAA
AGAACATTTTGAGGCATTTCAGTCAGTTGCTCAATGTACCTATAACCAGACCGTTCAGCTGGATATTACG
GCCTTTTTAAAGACCGTAAAGAAAAATAAGCACAAGTTTTATCCGGCCTTTATTCACATTCTTGCCCGCC
TGATGAATGCTCATCCGGAATTTCGTATGGCAATGAAAGACGGTGAGCTGGTGATATGGGATAGTGTTCA
CCCTTGTTACACCGTTTTCCATGAGCAAACTGAAACGTTTTCATCGCTCTGGAGTGAATACCACGACGAT
TTCCGGCAGTTTCTACACATATATTCGCAAGATGTGGCGTGTTACGGTGAAAACCTGGCCTATTTCCCTA
AAGGGTTTATTGAGAATATGTTTTTCGTCTCAGCCAATCCCTGGGTGAGTTTCACCAGTTTTGATTTAAA
CGTGGCCAATATGGACAACTTCTTCGCCCCCGTTTTCACCATGGGCAAATATTATACGCAAGGCGACAAG
GTGCTGATGCCGCTGGCGATTCAGGTTCATCATGCCGTTTGTGATGGCTTCCATGTCGGCAGAATGCTTA
ATGAATTACAACAGTACTGCGATGAGTGGCAGGGCGGGGCGTAATTTTTTTAAGGCAGTTATTGGTGCCC
TTAAACGCCTGGGGTAATGACTCTCTAGCTTGAGGCATCAAATAAAACGAAAGGCTCAGTCGAAAGACTG
GGCCTTTCGTTTTATCTGTTGTTTGTCGGTGAACGCTCTCCTGAGTAGGACAAATCCGCCCTCTAGATTA
CGTGCAGTCGATGATAAGCTGTCAAACATGAGAATTGTGCCTAATGAGTGAGCTAACTTACATTAATTGC
GTTGCGCTCACTGCCCGCTTTCCAGTCGGGAAACCTGTCGTGCCAGCTGCATTAATGAATCGGCCAACGC
GCGGGGAGAGGCGGTTTGCGTATTGGGCGCCAGGGTGGTTTTTCTTTTCACCAGTGAGACGGGCAACAGC
TGATTGCCCTTCACCGCCTGGCCCTGAGAGAGTTGCAGCAAGCGGTCCACGCTGGTTTGCCCCAGCAGGC
GAAAATCCTGTTTGATGGTGGTTAACGGCGGGATATAACATGAGCTGTCTTCGGTATCGTCGTATCCCAC
TACCGAGATATCCGCACCAACGCGCAGCCCGGACTCGGTAATGGCGCGCATTGCGCCCAGCGCCATCTGA
TCGTTGGCAACCAGCATCGCAGTGGGAACGATGCCCTCATTCAGCATTTGCATGGTTTGTTGAAAACCGG
ACATGGCACTCCAGTCGCCTTCCCGTTCCGCTATCGGCTGAATTTGATTGCGAGTGAGATATTTATGCCA
GCCAGCCAGACGCAGACGCGCCGAGACAGAACTTAATGGGCCCGCTAACAGCGCGATTTGCTGGTGACCC
AATGCGACCAGATGCTCCACGCCCAGTCGCGTACCGTCTTCATGGGAGAAAATAATACTGTTGATGGGTG
TCTGGTCAGAGACATCAAGAAATAACGCCGGAACATTAGTGCAGGCAGCTTCCACAGCAATGGCATCCTG
GTCATCCAGCGGATAGTTAATGATCAGCCCACTGACGCGTTGCGCGAGAAGATTGTGCACCGCCGCTTTA
CAGGCTTCGACGCCGCTTCGTTCTACCATCGACACCACCACGCTGGCACCCAGTTGATCGGCGCGAGATT
TAATCGCCGCGACAATTTGCGACGGCGCGTGCAGGGCCAGACTGGAGGTGGCAACGCCAATCAGCAACGA
CTGTTTGCCCGCCAGTTGTTGTGCCACGCGGTTGGGAATGTAATTCAGCTCCGCCATCGCCGCTTCCACT
TTTTCCCGCGTTTTCGCAGAAACGTGGCTGGCCTGGTTCACCACGCGGGAAACGGTCTGATAAGAGACAC
CGGCATACTCTGCGACATCGTATAACGTTACTGGTTTCACATTCACCACCCTGAATTGACTCTCTTCCGG
GCGCTATCATGCCATACCGCGAAAGGTTTTGCACCATTCGATGGTGTCGGAATTTCGGGCAGCGTTGGGT
CCTGGCCACGGGTGCGCATGATCTAGAGCTGCCTCGCGCGTTTCGGTGATGACGGTGAAAACCTCTGACA
CATGCAGCTCCCGGAGACGGTCACAGCTTGTCTGTAAGCGGATGCCGGGAGCAGACAAGCCCGTCAGGGC
GCGTCAGCGGGTGTTGGCGGGTGTCGGGGCGCAGCCATGACCCAGTCACGTAGCGATAGCGGAGTGTATA
CTGGCTTAACTATGCGGCATCAGAGCAGATTGTACTGAGAGTGCACCACATGCGGTGTGAAATACCGCAC
AGATGCGTAAGGAGAAAATACCGCATCAGGCGCTCTTCCGCTTCCTCGCTCACTGACTCGCTGCGCTCGG
TCGTTCGGCTGCGGCGAGCGGTATCAGCTCACTCAAAGGCGGTAATACGGTTATCCACAGAATCAGGGGA
TAACGCAGGAAAGAACATGTGAGCAAAAGGCCAGCAAAAGGCCAGGAACCGTAAAAAGGCCGCGTTGCTG
GCGTTTTTCCATAGGCTCCGCCCCCCTGACGAGCATCACAAAAATCGACGCTCAAGTCAGAGGTGGCGAA
ACCCGACAGGACTATAAAGATACCAGGCGTTTCCCCCTGGAAGCTCCCTCGTGCGCTCTCCTGTTCCGAC
CCTGCCGCTTACCGGATACCTGTCCGCCTTTCTCCCTTCGGGAAGCGTGGCGCTTTCTCATAGCTCACGC
TGTAGGTATCTCAGTTCGGTGTAGGTCGTTCGCTCCAAGCTGGGCTGTGTGCACGAACCCCCCGTTCAGC
CCGACCGCTGCGCCTTATCCGGTAACTATCGTCTTGAGTCCAACCCGGTAAGACACGACTTATCGCCACT
GGCAGCAGCCACTGGTAACAGGATTAGCAGAGCGAGGTATGTAGGCGGTGCTACAGAGTTCTTGAAGTGG
TGGCCTAACTACGGCTACACTAGAAGGACAGTATTTGGTATCTGCGCTCTGCTGAAGCCAGTTACCTTCG
GAAAAAGAGTTGGTAGCTCTTGATCCGGCAAACAAACCACCGCTGGTAGCGGTGGTTTTTTTGTTTGCAA
GCAGCAGATTACGCGCAGAAAAAAAGGATCTCAAGAAGATCCTTTGATCTTTTCTACGGGGTCTGACGCT
CAGTGGAACGAAAACTCACGTTAAGGGATTTTGGTCATGAGATTATCAAAAAGGATCTTCACCTAGATCC
TTTTAAATTAAAAATGAAGTTTTAAATCAATCTAAAGTATATATGAGTAAACTTGGTCTGACAGTTACCA
ATGCTTAATCAGTGAGGCACCTATCTCAGCGATCTGTCTATTTCGTTCATCCATAGTTGCCTGACTCCCC
GTCGTGTAGATAACTACGATACGGGAGGGCTTACCATCTGGCCCCAGTGCTGCAATGATACCGCGAGACC
CACGCTCACCGGCTCCAGATTTATCAGCAATAAACCAGCCAGCCGGAAGGGCCGAGCGCAGAAGTGGTCC
TGCAACTTTATCCGCCTCCATCCAGTCTATTAATTGTTGCCGGGAAGCTAGAGTAAGTAGTTCGCCAGTT
AATAGTTTGCGCAACGTTGTTGCCATTGCTACAGGCATCGTGGTGTCACGCTCGTCGTTTGGTATGGCTT
CATTCAGCTCCGGTTCCCAACGATCAAGGCGAGTTACATGATCCCCCATGTTGTGCAAAAAAGCGGTTAG
CTCCTTCGGTCCTCCGATCGTTGTCAGAAGTAAGTTGGCCGCAGTGTTATCACTCATGGTTATGGCAGCA
CTGCATAATTCTCTTACTGTCATGCCATCCGTAAGATGCTTTTCTGTGACTGGTGAGTACTCAACCAAGT
CATTCTGAGAATAGTGTATGCGGCGACCGAGTTGCTCTTGCCCGGCGTCAATACGGGATAATACCGCGCC
ACATAGCAGAACTTTAAAAGTGCTCATCATTGGAAAACGTTCTTCGGGGCGAAAACTCTCAAGGATCTTA
CCGCTGTTGAGATCCAGTTCGATGTAACCCACTCGTGCACCCAACTGATCTTCAGCATCTTTTACTTTCA
CCAGCGTTTCTGGGTGAGCAAAAACAGGAAGGCAAAATGCCGCAAAAAAGGGAATAAGGGCGACACGGAA
ATGTTGAATACTCATACTCTTCCTTTTTCAATATTATTGAAGCATTTATCAGGGTTATTGTCTCATGAGC
GGATACATATTTGAATGTATTTAGAAAAATAAACAAATAGGGGTTCCGCGCACATTTCCCCGAAAAGTGC
CACCTGACGTCTAAGAAACCATTATTATCATGACATTAACCTATAAAAATAGGCGTATCACGAGGCCCTT
TCGTCTTCAC
