>Addgene plasmid #31581 | pQTEV-STX6 | addgene partial sequence | sequence record 55847 | pQE-Fwd 5'-CCCGAAAAGTGCCACCTG-3'
TAACCTATAAAAATAGGCGTATCACGAGGCCCTTTCGTCTTCACCTCGAGAAATCATAAAAAATTTATTT
GCTTTGTGAGCGGATAACAATTATAATAGATTCAATTGTGAGCGGATAACAATTTCACACAGAATTCATT
AAAGAGGAGAAATTAACTATGAAACATCACCATCACCATCACCATAGCGATTACGACATCCCCACTACTG
AGAATCTTTATTTTCAGGGATCCTCCATGGAGGACCCCTTCTTTGTGGTGAAAGGAGAGGTACAGAAAGC
AGTCAACACTGCCCAGGGATTGTTTCAGAGATGGACAGAGCTCCTCCAGGACCCCTCCACAGCAACAAGG
GAAGAAATCGACTGGACCACCAACGAGCTGAGAAATAACCTCCGGAGCATAGAGTGGGATCTAGAGGACC
TTGATGAAACCATCAGCATAGTTGAAGCAAATCCTAGAAAATTTAACCTTGATGCAACTGAATTGAGTAT
AAGAAAAGCCTTCATTACAAGTACTCGGCAAGTTGTCAGGGACATGAAAGATCAGATGTCAACTTCATCT
GTGCAGGCATTAGCTGAAAGAAAAAATAGACAGGCACTGCTGGGAGACAGTGGCAGCCAGAACTGGAGCA
CTGGAACAACAGATAAATATGGGCGTCTGGACCGAGAGCTCCAGAGAGCCAATTCTCATTTCATTGAGGA
GCAGCAGGCACAGCAGCAGTTGATCGTGGAACAGCAGGATGAGCAGTTGGAGCTGGTCTCTGGCAGCATC
GGGGTGCTGAAGAACATGTCCCAGCGCATC
